Addgene plasmid #56370: Clover-LaminA-C-18
Purpose: Localization: Nuclear Envelope, Excitation: 505, Emission: 515
Depositing lab: Michael Davidson. Publication: Improving FRET dynamic range with bright green and red fluorescent proteins. Lam AJ, St-Pierre F, Gong Y, Marshall JD, Cranfill PJ, Baird MA, McKeown MR, Wiedenmann J, Davidson MW, Schnitzer MJ, Tsien RY, Lin MZ. Nat Methods. 2012 Sep 9. doi: 10.1038/nmeth.2171. PubMed 22961245.
Backbone
  Vector backbone: Clover-C1
  Backbone size w/o insert (bp): 4750
  Vector type: Mammalian Expression
  Selectable markers: Neomycin (select with G418)
Growth in bacteria
  Bacterial resistance: Kanamycin, 50 μg/mL
  Growth temperature: 37°C
  Growth strain: DH5alpha
  Copy number: High Copy
Gene/Insert
  Gene/Insert name: LaminA (alt name: NM_170707.2)
  Species: H. sapiens (human)
  Entrez Gene: LMNA (a.k.a. CDCD1, CDDC, CMD1A, CMT2B1, EMD2, FPL, FPLD, FPLD2, HGPS, IDC, LDP1, LFP, LGMD1B, LMN1, LMNC, LMNL1, MADA, PRO1)
  Promoter: CMV
  Tag / fusion protein: Clover (N terminal on backbone)
  Cloning method: Unknown
  Sequencing primers: 5′ CMV-F; 3′ SV40pA-R
Terms and licenses: Academic/Nonprofit Terms; Industry Terms
Depositor comments: . Excitation = 505; Emission = 515
How to cite: Clover-LaminA-C-18 was a gift from Michael Davidson (Addgene plasmid # 56370 ; http://n2t.net/addgene:56370 ; RRID:Addgene_56370)
