[The description below was written by a language model from this plasmid's Addgene catalogue record and pLannotate feature annotations shown in this document.]
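Description:
Clover-LaminA-C-18 is a mammalian expression plasmid built on the Clover-C1 backbone, a C1-type fluorescent protein fusion vector, and it encodes human lamin A (LMNA) fused at its N terminus to the green/yellow fluorescent protein Clover. The sequenced record is 6,717 nt. Expression of the fusion is driven by the human cytomegalovirus immediate early enhancer and promoter. The Clover coding sequence comes first, followed after a short gap (presumably the linker that the "18" in the name refers to, although the record does not say so) by the LMNA open reading frame, and the transcript is terminated by the SV40 polyadenylation signal.

The plasmid is propagated in E. coli through a high-copy ColE1/pUC-type origin, and it also carries an f1 origin for single-stranded DNA production. A single Tn5 aminoglycoside phosphotransferase gene (NeoR/KanR) serves both hosts. A bacterial bla-type promoter drives it to give kanamycin resistance in bacteria, while the SV40 enhancer/early promoter drives it in mammalian cells to allow G418 selection of stable transfectants, with the HSV TK polyadenylation signal downstream. The short ble, bGH poly(A) and large T antigen fragments in the annotation are partial matches, most likely incidental to backbone sequence rather than functional elements.

Lamin A assembles into the nuclear lamina, so the fusion acts as a localization marker for the nuclear envelope in live or fixed mammalian cells. It is imaged with excitation at about 505 nm and emission at about 515 nm. The plasmid belongs to a set of fusion constructs associated with work introducing Clover as a bright green fluorescent protein for improved FRET.
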