Features (pLannotate 1.2.2; 14 found; start..end, strand, type, name):
    148..942     +  CDS            NeoR/KanR: aminoglycoside phosphotransferase from Tn5; aph(3')-II (or nptII); confers resistance to neomycin, kanamycin, and G418 (Geneticin®)
    963..1115    +  CDS            ble (fragment): BLE_KLEPN - Experimental evidence at protein level: Swiss-Prot protein existence level 1. Binding protein with a strong affinity to the bleomycin family of antibiotics. Binds to CL990; an antimitotic-antibiotic compound. From Klebsiella pneumoniae.
   1174..1221    +  polyA_signal   HSV TK poly(A) signal: herpes simplex virus thymidine kinase polyadenylation signal (Cole and Stacy, 1985)
   1312..1328    -  polyA_signal   bGH poly(A) signal (fragment): bovine growth hormone polyadenylation signal
   1550..2138    +  rep_origin     ori: high-copy-number ColE1/pMB1/pBR322/pUC origin of replication
   2313..2616    +  enhancer       CMV enhancer: human cytomegalovirus immediate early enhancer
   2617..2820    +  promoter       CMV promoter: human cytomegalovirus (CMV) immediate early promoter
   2865..3581    +  CDS            Clover: Clover is a basic (constitutively fluorescent) green/yellow fluorescent protein published in 2012, derived from Aequorea victoria. It is reported to be a rapidly-maturing weak dimer with high acid sensitivity.
   3636..5624    +  CDS            LMNA: LMNA_HUMAN - Also known as LMN1. Experimental evidence at protein level: Swiss-Prot protein existence level 1. Prelamin-A/C can accelerate smooth muscle cell senescence. It acts to disrupt mitosis and induce DNA damage in vascular smooth muscle cells (VSMCs), leading to mitotic failure, genomic instability, and premature senescence. From Homo sapiens (Human).
   5650..5734    +  CDS            large T antigen (fragment): large T antigen from SV40 (simian virus 40)
   5757..5878    +  polyA_signal   SV40 poly(A) signal: SV40 polyadenylation signal
   5912..6340    -  rep_origin     f1 ori (sequence partly withheld): f1 bacteriophage origin of replication; arrow indicates direction of (+) strand synthesis
   6367..6471    +  promoter       AmpR promoter: bla
   6473..113     +  promoter       SV40 promoter (across the origin): SV40 enhancer and early promoter
>Addgene plasmid #56370 | Clover-LaminA-C-18 | addgene full sequence | sequence record 393234 | Addgene NGS Result
CGCCCCATGGCTGACTAATTTTTTTTATTTATGCAGAGGCCGAGGCCGCCTCGGCCTCTGAGCTATTCCA
GAAGTAGTGAGGAGGCTTTTTTGGAGGCCTAGGCTTTTGCAAAGATCGATCAAGAGACAGGATGAGGATC
GTTTCGCATGATTGAACAAGATGGATTGCACGCAGGTTCTCCGGCCGCTTGGGTGGAGAGGCTATTCGGC
TATGACTGGGCACAACAGACAATCGGCTGCTCTGATGCCGCCGTGTTCCGGCTGTCAGCGCAGGGGCGCC
CGGTTCTTTTTGTCAAGACCGACCTGTCCGGTGCCCTGAATGAACTGCAAGACGAGGCAGCGCGGCTATC
GTGGCTGGCCACGACGGGCGTTCCTTGCGCAGCTGTGCTCGACGTTGTCACTGAAGCGGGAAGGGACTGG
CTGCTATTGGGCGAAGTGCCGGGGCAGGATCTCCTGTCATCTCACCTTGCTCCTGCCGAGAAAGTATCCA
TCATGGCTGATGCAATGCGGCGGCTGCATACGCTTGATCCGGCTACCTGCCCATTCGACCACCAAGCGAA
ACATCGCATCGAGCGAGCACGTACTCGGATGGAAGCCGGTCTTGTCGATCAGGATGATCTGGACGAAGAG
CATCAGGGGCTCGCGCCAGCCGAACTGTTCGCCAGGCTCAAGGCGAGCATGCCCGACGGCGAGGATCTCG
TCGTGACCCATGGCGATGCCTGCTTGCCGAATATCATGGTGGAAAATGGCCGCTTTTCTGGATTCATCGA
CTGTGGCCGGCTGGGTGTGGCGGACCGCTATCAGGACATAGCGTTGGCTACCCGTGATATTGCTGAAGAG
CTTGGCGGCGAATGGGCTGACCGCTTCCTCGTGCTTTACGGTATCGCCGCTCCCGATTCGCAGCGCATCG
CCTTCTATCGCCTTCTTGACGAGTTCTTCTGAGCGGGACTCTGGGGTTCGAAATGACCGACCAAGCGACG
CCCAACCTGCCATCACGAGATTTCGATTCCACCGCCGCCTTCTATGAAAGGTTGGGCTTCGGAATCGTTT
TCCGGGACGCCGGCTGGATGATCCTCCAGCGCGGGGATCTCATGCTGGAGTTCTTCGCCCACCCTAGGGG
GAGGCTAACTGAAACACGGAAGGAGACAATACCGGAAGGAACCCGCGCTATGACGGCAATAAAAAGACAG
AATAAAACGCACGGTGTTGGGTCGTTTGTTCATAAACGCGGGGTTCGGTCCCAGGGCTGGCACTCTGTCG
ATACCCCACCGAGACCCCATTGGGGCCAATACGCCCGCGTTTCTTCCTTTTCCCCACCCCACCCCCCAAG
TTCGGGTGAAGGCCCAGGGCTCGCAGCCAACGTCGGGGCGGCAGGCCCTGCCATAGCCTCAGGTTACTCA
TATATACTTTAGATTGATTTAAAACTTCATTTTTAATTTAAAAGGATCTAGGTGAAGATCCTTTTTGATA
ATCTCATGACCAAAATCCCTTAACGTGAGTTTTCGTTCCACTGAGCGTCAGACCCCGTAGAAAAGATCAA
AGGATCTTCTTGAGATCCTTTTTTTCTGCGCGTAATCTGCTGCTTGCAAACAAAAAAACCACCGCTACCA
GCGGTGGTTTGTTTGCCGGATCAAGAGCTACCAACTCTTTTTCCGAAGGTAACTGGCTTCAGCAGAGCGC
AGATACCAAATACTGTTCTTCTAGTGTAGCCGTAGTTAGGCCACCACTTCAAGAACTCTGTAGCACCGCC
TACATACCTCGCTCTGCTAATCCTGTTACCAGTGGCTGCTGCCAGTGGCGATAAGTCGTGTCTTACCGGG
TTGGACTCAAGACGATAGTTACCGGATAAGGCGCAGCGGTCGGGCTGAACGGGGGGTTCGTGCACACAGC
CCAGCTTGGAGCGAACGACCTACACCGAACTGAGATACCTACAGCGTGAGCTATGAGAAAGCGCCACGCT
TCCCGAAGGGAGAAAGGCGGACAGGTATCCGGTAAGCGGCAGGGTCGGAACAGGAGAGCGCACGAGGGAG
CTTCCAGGGGGAAACGCCTGGTATCTTTATAGTCCTGTCGGGTTTCGCCACCTCTGACTTGAGCGTCGAT
TTTTGTGATGCTCGTCAGGGGGGCGGAGCCTATGGAAAAACGCCAGCAACGCGGCCTTTTTACGGTTCCT
GGCCTTTTGCTGGCCTTTTGCTCACATGTTCTTTCCTGCGTTATCCCCTGATTCTGTGGATAACCGTATT
ACCGCCATGCATTAGTTATTAATAGTAATCAATTACGGGGTCATTAGTTCATAGCCCATATATGGAGTTC
CGCGTTACATAACTTACGGTAAATGGCCCGCCTGGCTGACCGCCCAACGACCCCCGCCCATTGACGTCAA
TAATGACGTATGTTCCCATAGTAACGCCAATAGGGACTTTCCATTGACGTCAATGGGTGGAGTATTTACG
GTAAACTGCCCACTTGGCAGTACATCAAGTGTATCATATGCCAAGTACGCCCCCTATTGACGTCAATGAC
GGTAAATGGCCCGCCTGGCATTATGCCCAGTACATGACCTTATGGGACTTTCCTACTTGGCAGTACATCT
ACGTATTAGTCATCGCTATTACCATGGTGATGCGGTTTTGGCAGTACATCAATGGGCGTGGATAGCGGTT
TGACTCACGGGGATTTCCAAGTCTCCACCCCATTGACGTCAATGGGAGTTTGTTTTGGCACCAAAATCAA
CGGGACTTTCCAAAATGTCGTAACAACTCCGCCCCATTGACGCAAATGGGCGGTAGGCGTGTACGGTGGG
AGGTCTATATAAGCAGAGCTGGTTTAGTGAACCGTCAGATCCGCTAGCGCTACCGGTCGCCACCATGGTG
AGCAAGGGCGAGGAGCTGTTCACCGGGGTGGTGCCCATCCTGGTCGAGCTGGACGGCGACGTAAACGGCC
ACAAGTTCAGCGTCCGCGGCGAGGGCGAGGGCGATGCCACCAACGGCAAGCTGACCCTGAAGTTCATCTG
CACCACCGGCAAGCTGCCCGTGCCCTGGCCCACCCTCGTGACCACCTTCGGCTACGGCGTGGCCTGCTTC
AGCCGCTACCCCGACCACATGAAGCAGCACGACTTCTTCAAGTCCGCCATGCCCGAAGGCTACGTCCAGG
AGCGCACCATCTCTTTCAAGGACGACGGTACCTACAAGACCCGCGCCGAGGTGAAGTTCGAGGGCGACAC
CCTGGTGAACCGCATCGAGCTGAAGGGCATCGACTTCAAGGAGGACGGCAACATCCTGGGGCACAAGCTG
GAGTACAACTTCAACAGCCACAACGTCTATATCACGGCCGACAAGCAGAAGAACGGCATCAAGGCTAACT
TCAAGATCCGCCACAACGTTGAGGACGGCAGCGTGCAGCTCGCCGACCACTACCAGCAGAACACCCCCAT
CGGCGACGGCCCCGTGCTGCTGCCCGACAACCACTACCTGAGCCATCAGTCCGCCCTGAGCAAAGACCCC
AACGAGAAGCGCGATCACATGGTCCTGCTGGAGTTCGTGACCGCCGCCGGGATCACTCTCGGCATGGACG
AGCTGTACAAGTCCGGACTCAGATCTGGCAGCGGTGGAGGCAGCGCATCCGGCGGAAGCGGAAGCGAGAC
CCCGTCCCAGCGGCGCGCCACCCGCAGCGGGGCGCAGGCCAGCTCCACTCCGCTGTCGCCCACCCGCATC
ACCCGGCTGCAGGAGAAGGAGGACCTGCAGGAGCTCAATGATCGCTTGGCGGTCTACATCGACCGTGTGC
GCTCGCTGGAAACGGAGAACGCAGGGCTGCGCCTTCGCATCACCGAGTCTGAAGAGGTGGTCAGCCGCGA
GGTGTCCGGCATCAAGGCCGCCTACGAGGCCGAGCTCGGGGATGCCCGCAAGACCCTTGACTCAGTAGCC
AAGGAGCGCGCCCGCCTGCAGCTGGAGCTGAGCAAAGTGCGTGAGGAGTTTAAGGAGCTGAAAGCGCGCA
ATACCAAGAAGGAGGGTGACCTGATAGCTGCTCAGGCTCGGCTGAAGGACCTGGAGGCTCTGCTGAACTC
CAAGGAGGCCGCACTGAGCACTGCTCTCAGTGAGAAGCGCACGCTGGAGGGCGAGCTGCATGATCTGCGG
GGCCAGGTGGCCAAGCTTGAGGCAGCCCTAGGTGAGGCCAAGAAGCAACTTCAGGATGAGATGCTGCGGC
GGGTGGATGCTGAGAACAGGCTGCAGACCATGAAGGAGGAACTGGACTTCCAGAAGAACATCTACAGTGA
GGAGCTGCGTGAGACCAAGCGCCGTCATGAGACCCGACTGGTGGAGATTGACAATGGGAAGCAGCGTGAG
TTTGAGAGCCGGCTGGCGGATGCGCTGCAGGAACTGCGGGCCCAGCATGAGGACCAGGTGGAGCAGTATA
AGAAGGAGCTGGAGAAGACTTATTCTGCCAAGCTGGACAATGCCAGGCAGTCTGCTGAGAGGAACAGCAA
CCTGGTGGGGGCTGCCCACGAGGAGCTGCAGCAGTCGCGCATCCGCATCGACAGCCTCTCTGCCCAGCTC
AGCCAGCTCCAGAAGCAGCTGGCAGCCAAGGAGGCGAAGCTTCGAGACCTGGAGGACTCACTGGCCCGTG
AGCGGGACACCAGCCGGCGGCTGCTGGCGGAAAAGGAGCGGGAGATGGCCGAGATGCGGGCAAGGATGCA
GCAGCAGCTGGACGAGTACCAGGAGCTTCTGGACATCAAGCTGGCCCTGGACATGGAGATCCACGCCTAC
CGCAAGCTCTTGGAGGGCGAGGAGGAGAGGCTACGCCTGTCCCCCAGCCCTACCTCGCAGCGCAGCCGTG
GCCGTGCTTCCTCTCACTCATCCCAGACACAGGGTGGGGGCAGCGTCACCAAAAAGCGCAAACTGGAGTC
CACTGAGAGCCGCAGCAGCTTCTCACAGCACGCACGCACTAGCGGGCGCGTGGCCGTGGAGGAGGTGGAT
GAGGAGGGCAAGTTTGTCCGGCTGCGCAACAAGTCCAATGAGGACCAGTCCATGGGCAATTGGCAGATCA
AGCGCCAGAATGGAGATGATCCCTTGCTGACTTACCGGTTCCCACCAAAGTTCACCCTGAAGGCTGGGCA
GGTGGTGACGATCTGGGCTGCAGGAGCTGGGGCCACCCACAGCCCCCCTACCGACCTGGTGTGGAAGGCA
CAGAACACCTGGGGCTGCGGGAACAGCCTGCGTACGGCTCTCATCAACTCCACTGGGGAAGAAGTGGCCA
TGCGCAAGCTGGTGCGCTCAGTGACTGTGGTTGAGGACGACGAGGATGAGGATGGAGATGACCTGCTCCA
TCACCACCACGGCTCCCACTGCAGCAGCTCGGGGGACCCCGCTGAGTACAACCTGCGCTCGCGCACCGTG
CTGTGCGGGACCTGCGGGCAGCCTGCCGACAAGGCATCTGCCAGCGGCTCAGGAGCCCAGGTGGGCGGAC
CCATCTCCTCTGGCTCTTCTGCCTCCAGTGTCACGGTCACTCGCAGCTACCGCAGTGTGGGGGGCAGTGG
GGGTGGCAGCTTCGGGGACAATCTGGTCACCCGCTCCTACCTCCTGGGCAACTCCAGCCCCCGAACCCAG
AGCCCCCAGAACTGCAGCATCATGTAAGGATCCACCGGATCTAGATAACTGATCATAATCAGCCATACCA
CATTTGTAGAGGTTTTACTTGCTTTAAAAAACCTCCCACACCTCCCCCTGAACCTGAAACATAAAATGAA
TGCAATTGTTGTTGTTAACTTGTTTATTGCAGCTTATAATGGTTACAAATAAAGCAATAGCATCACAAAT
TTCACAAATAAAGCATTTTTTTCACTGCATTCTAGTTGTGGTTTGTCCAAACTCATCAATGTATCTTAAC
GCGTAAATTGTAAGCGTTAATATTTTGTTAAAATTCGCGTTAAATTTTTGTTAAATCAGCTCATTTTTTA
ACCAATAGGCCGAAATCGGCAAAATCCCTTATAAATCAAAAGAATAGACCGAGATAGGGT
[37 nt withheld, positions 6011-6047]
AAAGAACGTGGACTCCAACGTCAAAGG
[49 nt withheld, positions 6075-6123]
T
[91 nt withheld, positions 6125-6215]
G
[124 nt withheld, positions 6217-6340]
CAGGTGGCACTTTTCGGGGAAATGTGCGCGGAACCCCTATTTGTTTATTTTTCTAAATACATTCAAATAT
GTATCCGCTCATGAGACAATAACCCTGATAAATGCTTCAATAATATTGAAAAAGGAAGAGTCCTGAGGCG
GAAAGAACCAGCTGTGGAATGTGTGTCAGTTAGGGTGTGGAAAGTCCCCAGGCTCCCCAGCAGGCAGAAG
TATGCAAAGCATGCATCTCAATTAGTCAGCAACCAGGTGTGGAAAGTCCCCAGGCTCCCCAGCAGGCAGA
AGTATGCAAAGCATGCATCTCAATTAGTCAGCAACCATAGTCCCGCCCCTAACTCCGCCCATCCCGCCCC
TAACTCCGCCCAGTTCCGCCCATTCTC
