>Addgene plasmid #56370 | Clover-LaminA-C-18 | depositor partial sequence | sequence record 87266 | insert sequence
ACGTCAGATCCGCTAGCGCTACCGGTCGCCACCATGGTGAGCAAGGGCGAGGAGCTGTTCACCGGGGTGG
TGCCCATCCTGGTCGAGCTGGACGGCGACGTAAACGGCCACAAGTTCAGCGTCCGCGGCGAGGGCGAGGG
CGATGCCACCAACGGCAAGCTGACCCTGAAGTTCATCTGCACCACCGGCAAGCTGCCCGTGCCCTGGCCC
ACCCTCGTGACCACCTTCGGCTACGGCGTGGCCTGCTTCAGCCGCTACCCCGACCACATGAAGCAGCACG
ACTTCTTCAAGTCCGCCATGCCCGAAGGCTACGTCCAGGAGCGCACCATCTCTTTCAAGGACGACGGTAC
CTACAAGACCCGCGCCGAGGTGAAGTTCGAGGGCGACACCCTGGTGAACCGCATCGAGCTGAAGGGCATC
GACTTCAAGGAGGACGGCAACATCCTGGGGCACAAGCTGGAGTACAACTTCAACAGCCACAACGTCTATA
TCACGGCCGACAAGCAGAAGAACGGCATCAAGGCTAACTTCAAGATCCGCCACAACGTTGAGGACGGCAG
CGTGCAGCTCGCCGACCACTACCAGCAGAACACCCCCATCGGCGACGGCCCCGTGCTGCTGCCCGACAAC
CACTACCTGAGCCATCAGTCCGCCCTGAGCAAAGACCCCAACGAGAAGCGCGATCACATGGTCCTGCTGG
AGTTCGTGACCGCCGCCGGGATCACTCTCGGCATGGACGAGCTGTACAAGTCCGGACTCAGATCTGGCAG
CGGTGGAGGCAGCGCATCCGGCGGAAGCGGAAGCGAGACCCCGTCCCAGCGGCGCGCCACCCGCAGCGGG
GCGCAGGCCAGCTCCACTCCGCTGTCGCCCACCCGCATCACCCGGCTGCAGGAGAAGGAGGACCTGCAGG
AGCTCAATGATCGCTTGGCGGTCTACATCGACCGTGTGCGCTCGCTGGAAACGGAGAACGCAGGGCTGCG
CCTTCGCATCACCGAGTCTGAAGAGGTGGTCAGCCGCGAGGTGTCCGGCATCAAGGCCGCCTACGAGGCC
GAGCTCGGGGATGCCCGCAAGACCCTTGACTCAGTAGCCAAGGAGCGCGCCCGCCTGCAGCTGGAGCTGA
GCAAAGTGCGTGAGGAGTTTAAGGAGCTGAAAGCGCGCAATACCAAGAAGGAGGGTGACCTGATAGCTGC
TCAGGCTCGGCTGAAGGACCTGGAGGCTCTGCTGAACTCCAAGGAGGCCGCACTGAGCACTGCTCTCAGT
GAGAAGCGCACGCTGGAGGGCGAGCTGCATGATCTGCGGGGCCAGGTGGCCAAGCTTGAGGCAGCCCTAG
GTGAGGCCAAGAAGCAACTTCAGGATGAGATGCTGCGGCGGGTGGATGCTGAGAACAGGCTGCAGACCAT
GAAGGAGGAACTGGACTTCCAGAAGAACATCTACAGTGAGGAGCTGCGTGAGACCAAGCGCCGTCATGAG
ACCCGACTGGTGGAGATTGACAATGGGAAGCAGCGTGAGTTTGAGAGCCGGCTGGCGGATGCGCTGCAGG
AACTGCGGGCCCAGCATGAGGACCAGGTGGAGCAGTATAAGAAGGAGCTGGAGAAGACTTATTCTGCCAA
GCTGGACAATGCCAGGCAGTCTGCTGAGAGGAACAGCAACCTGGTGGGGGCTGCCCACGAGGAGCTGCAG
CAGTCGCGCATCCGCATCGACAGCCTCTCTGCCCAGCTCAGCCAGCTCCAGAAGCAGCTGGCAGCCAAGG
AGGCGAAGCTTCGAGACCTGGAGGACTCACTGGCCCGTGAGCGGGACACCAGCCGGCGGCTGCTGGCGGA
AAAGGAGCGGGAGATGGCCGAGATGCGGGCAAGGATGCAGCAGCAGCTGGACGAGTACCAGGAGCTTCTG
GACATCAAGCTGGCCCTGGACATGGAGATCCACGCCTACCGCAAGCTCTTGGAGGGCGAGGAGGAGAGGC
TACGCCTGTCCCCCAGCCCTACCTCGCAGCGCAGCCGTGGCCGTGCTTCCTCTCACTCATCCCAGACACA
GGGTGGGGGCAGCGTCACCAAAAAGCGCAAACTGGAGTCCACTGAGAGCCGCAGCAGCTTCTCACAGCAC
GCACGCACTAGCGGGCGCGTGGCCGTGGAGGAGGTGGATGAGGAGGGCAAGTTTGTCCGGCTGCGCAACA
AGTCCAATGAGGACCAGTCCATGGGCAATTGGCAGATCAAGCGCCAGAATGGAGATGATCCCTTGCTGAC
TTACCGGTTCCCACCAAAGTTCACCCTGAAGGCTGGGCAGGTGGTGACGATCTGGGCTGCAGGAGCTGGG
GCCACCCACAGCCCCCCTACCGACCTGGTGTGGAAGGCACAGAACACCTGGGGCTGCGGGAACAGCCTGC
GTACGGCTCTCATCAACTCCACTGGGGAAGAAGTGGCCATGCGCAAGCTGGTGCGCTCAGTGACTGTGGT
TGAGGACGACGAGGATGAGGATGGAGATGACCTGCTCCATCACCACCACGGCTCCCACTGCAGCAGCTCG
GGGGACCCCGCTGAGTACAACCTGCGCTCGCGCACCGTGCTGTGCGGGACCTGCGGGCAGCCTGCCGACA
AGGCATCTGCCAGCGGCTCAGGAGCCCAGGTGGGCGGACCCATCTCCTCTGGCTCTTCTGCCTCCAGTGT
CACGGTCACTCGCAGCTACCGCAGTGTGGGGGGCAGTGGGGGTGGCAGCTTCGGGGACAATCTGGTCACC
CGCTCCTACCTCCTGGGCAACTCCAGCCCCCGAACCCAGAGCCCCCAGAACTGCAGCATCATGTAAGGAT
CCACCGGATCTAGATAACTGATCATAATC
