>Addgene plasmid #56370 | Clover-LaminA-C-18 | addgene partial sequence | sequence record 114617 | EGFP-C 5'-CATGGTCCTGCTGGAGTTCGTG-3'
TCAGATCTGGCAGCGGTGGAGGCAGCGCATCCGGCGGAAGCGGAAGCGAGACCCCGTCCCAGCGGCGCGC
CACCCGCAGCGGGGCGCAGGCCAGCTCCACTCCGCTGTCGCCCACCCGCATCACCCGGCTGCAGGAGAAG
GAGGACCTGCAGGAGCTCAATGATCGCTTGGCGGTCTACATCGACCGTGTGCGCTCGCTGGAAACGGAGA
ACGCAGGGCTGCGCCTTCGCATCACCGAGTCTGAAGAGGTGGTCAGCCGCGAGGTGTCCGGCATCAAGGC
CGCCTACGAGGCCGAGCTCGGGGATGCCCGCAAGACCCTTGACTCAGTAGCCAAGGAGCGCGCCCGCCTG
CAGCTGGAGCTGAGCAAAGTGCGTGAGGAGTTTAAGGAGCTGAAAGCGCGCAATACCAAGAAGGAGGGTG
ACCTGATAGCTGCTCAGGCTCGGCTGAAGGACCTGGAGGCTCTGCTGAACTCCAAGGAGGCCGCACTGAG
CACTGCTCTCAGTGAGAAGCGCACGCTGGAGGGCGAGCTGCATGATCTGCGGGGCCAGGTGGCCAAGCTT
GAGGCAGCCCTAGGTGAGGCCAAGAAGCAACTTCAGGATGAGATGCTGCGGCGGGTGGATGCTGAGAACA
GGCTGCAGACCATGAAGGAGGAACTGGACTTCCAGAAGAACATCTACAGTGAGGAGCTGCGTGAGACCAA
GCGCCGTCATGAGACCCGACTGGTGGAGATTGACAATGGGAAGCAGCGTGAGTTTGAGAGCCGGCTGGCG
GATGCGCTGCAGGAACTGCGGGCCCAGCATGAGGACCAGGTGGAGCAGTA
